Addgene plasmid #219915: pCfb13244
Purpose: The base plasmid of TUNEYALI for TF54
Depositing lab: Irina Borodina. Depositing organization: Danmarks Tekniske Universitet. Publication: High-throughput metabolic engineering of Yarrowia lipolytica through gene expression tuning. Jiang W, Wang S, Ahlheit D, Fumagalli T, Yang Z, Ramanathan S, Jiang X, Weber T, Dahlin J, Borodina I. Proc Natl Acad Sci U S A. 2025 Jun 10;122(23):e2426686122. doi: 10.1073/pnas.2426686122. Epub 2025 Jun 3. PubMed 40460129.
Backbone
  Vector backbone: Our own backbone
  Vector type: Yeast Expression
  Selectable markers: Hygromycin
Growth in bacteria
  Bacterial resistance: Ampicillin, 100 μg/mL
  Growth temperature: 37°C
  Growth strain: DH5alpha
  Copy number: High Copy
Gene/Insert
  Gene/Insert name: Contains gRNA targeting TF54 (YALI1_F26367g) and homologous arm matching TF54
  gRNA/shRNA sequence: GCTGCTTATAGGATATAGGG
  Species: Yarrowia lipolytica
  Cloning method: Gibson Cloning
Terms and licenses: Academic/Nonprofit Terms; Industry Terms: Not Available to Industry
Depositor comments: This plasmid contains gRNA targeting TF54 (YALI1_F26367g) and homologous arm matching TF54, which can be used for library construction by inserting promoters using a golden gate or directly knocking TF54 out.
How to cite: pCfb13244 was a gift from Irina Borodina (Addgene plasmid # 219915 ; http://n2t.net/addgene:219915 ; RRID:Addgene_219915)
