[The description below was written by a language model from this plasmid's Addgene catalogue record and pLannotate feature annotations shown in this document.]
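Description:
pCfb13244 is a yeast expression-type plasmid for genome editing in Yarrowia lipolytica, built on the depositing lab's own backbone by Gibson assembly. It serves as the "base plasmid" of the TUNEYALI gene expression tuning system for one target, the transcription factor designated TF54 (YALI1_F26367g). In E. coli it is maintained at high copy through a ColE1/pUC-type origin and selected with ampicillin via the β-lactamase gene. In yeast, selection is by hygromycin, provided by a hygromycin phosphotransferase coding sequence followed by a CYC1 terminator. The promoter driving this marker is not annotated in the feature table, and no yeast replication element is identified there either.

The payload combines a CRISPR guide cassette with a repair template. The annotation shows a tRNA element immediately upstream of the Streptococcus pyogenes Cas9 gRNA scaffold, with a short gap between them that fits the TF54-targeting spacer. A tRNA in this position is commonly used to support expression and processing of a guide RNA. No Cas9 gene is annotated, so the nuclease is presumably supplied separately, although the record does not say so. The homology arms matching TF54 are described in the catalogue entry but not annotated.

Two minimal FRT sites in opposite orientations are also detected. Several short fragments are present too (rrnB terminators, 5S rRNA, KanR and lacZα remnants), and these look like backbone carry-over. According to the depositor, the plasmid can be used directly to knock out TF54, or promoters can be inserted by Golden Gate cloning to build a library that tunes TF54 expression.
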