Features (pLannotate 1.2.2; 14 found; start..end, strand, type, name):
    367..437     +  ncRNA          tRNA: Accession: RF00005 - tRNA
    459..533     +  misc_RNA       gRNA scaffold: guide RNA scaffold for the Streptococcus pyogenes CRISPR/Cas9 system
    938..971     -  protein_bind   FRT (minimal): supports FLP-mediated excision but not integration (Turan and Bode, 2011) FLP recombinase from the Saccharomyces cerevisiae 2μ plasmid
   1015..1055    -  terminator     rrnB T1 terminator (fragment): transcription terminator T1 from the E. coli rrnB gene
   1057..1172    -  ncRNA          5S rRNA: Accession: RF00001 - 5S ribosomal RNA
   1203..1227    +  CDS            KanR (fragment): aminoglycoside phosphotransferase; aph(3')-Ia; confers resistance to kanamycin
   1257..1353    +  promoter       AmpR promoter (fragment): bla
   1356..2216    +  CDS            AmpR: β-lactamase; bla; confers resistance to ampicillin, carbenicillin, and related antibiotics
   2338..2926    +  rep_origin     ori: high-copy-number ColE1/pMB1/pBR322/pUC origin of replication
   3151..3168    +  terminator     rrnB T2 terminator (fragment): transcription terminator T2 from the E. coli rrnB gene
   3193..3212    -  CDS            lacZα (fragment): LacZα fragment of β-galactosidase; lacZ fragment
   3682..3715    +  protein_bind   FRT (minimal): supports FLP-mediated excision but not integration (Turan and Bode, 2011) FLP recombinase from the Saccharomyces cerevisiae 2μ plasmid
   4863..5884    +  CDS            HygR (fragment): aminoglycoside phosphotransferase from E. coli; aph(4)-Ia; confers resistance to hygromycin
   5886..6119    +  terminator     CYC1 terminator (fragment): S. cerevisiae CYC1; transcription terminator for CYC1
>Addgene plasmid #219915 | pCfb13244 | addgene full sequence | sequence record 435581 | Addgene NGS Result
TTCGTAGATAATGGAATACAAATGGATATCCAGAGTATACACATGGATAGTATACACTGACACGACAATT
CTGTATCTCTTTATGTTAACTACTGTGAGGCATTAAATAGAGCTTGATATATAAAATGTTACATTTCACA
GTCTGAACTTTTGCAGATTACCTAATTTGGTAAGATATTAATTATGAACTGAAAGTTGATGGCATCCCTA
AATTTGATGCAACGGAATGCGTGCGATAGTGAATCATTGCTAACAGATCAAGTAATCGTATCAATCGTTC
CACGTCTTATCCAGACTCGATTTCCGCCCTAACCTAAGGAAACTGCTGAGTAATTTCGAGGTTGGTTCCT
AACAAAAGCCAAGAAACGCGCCGATGGTTTAGTGGTAAAATCCATCGTTGCCATCGATGGGCCCCCGGTT
CGATTCCGGGTCGGCGCAGCTGCTTATAGGATATAGGGGTTTTAGAGCTAGAAATAGCAAGTTAAAATAA
GGCTAGTCCGTTATCAACTTGAAAAAGTGGCACCGAGTCGGTGGTGCTTTTTTTGTGTGGGTACGGTTTT
ATCTTCTCCCACTGTACTTCTCTTCTCTTCGAGTTGTAGCTCTTGCACAGTTTATCGGTAGTTTGTTTGG
CTCGACTGGGGAATTTCGAAAAGTGACCACGTGGGTAGCTCAGAGCGGTGTGTTATCGGAGGTGCCATCT
CGGAATATGTGGTCTACGAGACTGAAGAGCTCTTCAATGTATATAGATATATATATATATCAATGGCTCA
CGGGCAAACGAAACCAGACCTCCACAACGATGTTCCCCTACCACCAACTGCTGCCGCTCAACAAAAACCA
TTCGAAACGCCCAAGGCGCAAGTACAACGAGATTGAGCGTTTGTACGTGTGCAACTGGATCGCGTGCATT
CGCGGCCGCATTTAAATCCCCACTTCAGAAGTTCCTATACTTTCTAGAGAATAGGAACTTCACTATAGAG
TCGAATAAGGGCGACACCCCATAATTAGCCCGGGCGAAAGGCCCAGTCTTTCGACTGAGCCTTTCGTTTT
ATTTGATGCCTGGCAGTTCCCTACTCTCGCATGGGGAGTCCCCACACTACCATCGGCGCTACGGCGTTTC
ACTTCTGAGTTCGGCATGGGGTCAGGTGGGACCACCGCGCTACTGCCGCCAGGCAAACAAGGGGTGTTAT
GAGCCATATTCAGGTATAAATGGGCTCGCGATAATGTTCAGAATTGGTTAATTGGTTGTAACACTGACCC
CTATTTGTTTATTTTTCTAAATACATTCAAATATGTATCCGCTCATGAGACAATAACCCTGATAAATGCT
TCAATAATATTGAAAAAGGAAGAATATGAGTATTCAACATTTCCGTGTCGCCCTTATTCCCTTTTTTGCG
GCATTTTGCCTTCCTGTTTTTGCTCACCCAGAAACGCTGGTGAAAGTAAAAGATGCTGAAGATCAGTTGG
GTGCACGAGTGGGTTACATCGAACTGGATCTCAACAGCGGTAAGATCCTTGAGAGTTTTCGCCCCGAAGA
ACGTTTTCCAATGATGAGCACTTTTAAAGTTCTGCTATGTGGCGCGGTATTATCCCGTATTGACGCCGGG
CAAGAGCAACTCGGTCGCCGCAGACACTATTCTCAGAATGACTTGGTTGAGTACTCACCAGTCACAGAAA
AGCATCTTACGGATGGCATGACAGTAAGAGAATTATGCAGTGCTGCCATAACCATGAGTGATAACACTGC
GGCCAACTTACTTCTGACAACGATCGGAGGACCGAAGGAGCTAACCGCTTTTTTGCACAACATGGGGGAT
CATGTAACTCGCCTTGATCGTTGGGAACCGGAGCTGAATGAAGCCATACCAAACGACGAGCGTGACACCA
CGATGCCTGTAGCGATGGCAACAACGTTGCGCAAACTATTAACTGGCGAACTACTTACTCTAGCTTCCCG
GCAACAATTAATAGACTGGATGGAGGCGGATAAAGTTGCAGGACCACTTCTGCGCTCGGCCCTTCCGGCT
GGCTGGTTTATTGCTGATAAATCCGGAGCCGGTGAGCGTGGTTCTCGCGGTATCATCGCAGCGCTGGGGC
CAGATGGTAAGCCCTCCCGTATCGTAGTTATCTACACGACGGGGAGTCAGGCAACTATGGATGAACGAAA
TAGACAGATCGCTGAGATAGGTGCCTCACTGATTAAGCATTGGTAAGCAGAGCATTACGCTGACTTGACG
GGACGGCGCAAGCTCATGACCAAAATCCCTTAACGTGAGTTACGCGCGCGTCGTTCCACTGAGCGTCAGA
CCCCGTAGAAAAGATCAAAGGATCTTCTTGAGATCCTTTTTTTCTGCGCGTAATCTGCTGCTTGCAAACA
AAAAAACCACCGCTACCAGCGGTGGTTTGTTTGCCGGATCAAGAGCTACCAACTCTTTTTCCGAAGGTAA
CTGGCTTCAGCAGAGCGCAGATACCAAATACTGTTCTTCTAGTGTAGCCGTAGTTAGCCCACCACTTCAA
GAACTCTGTAGCACCGCCTACATACCTCGCTCTGCTAATCCTGTTACCAGTGGCTGCTGCCAGTGGCGAT
AAGTCGTGTCTTACCGGGTTGGACTCAAGACGATAGTTACCGGATAAGGCGCAGCGGTCGGGCTGAACGG
GGGGTTCGTGCACACAGCCCAGCTTGGAGCGAACGACCTACACCGAACTGAGATACCTACAGCGTGAGCT
ATGAGAAAGCGCCACGCTTCCCGAAGGGAGAAAGGCGGACAGGTATCCGGTAAGCGGCAGGGTCGGAACA
GGAGAGCGCACGAGGGAGCTTCCAGGGGGAAACGCCTGGTATCTTTATAGTCCTGTCGGGTTTCGCCACC
TCTGACTTGAGCGTCGATTTTTGTGATGCTCGTCAGGGGGGCGGAGCCTATGGAAAAACGCCAGCAACGC
GGCCTTTTTACGGTTCCTGGCCTTTTGCTGGCCTTTTGCTCACATGTTCTTTCCTGCGTTATCCCCTGAT
TCTGTGGATAACCGTATTACCGCCTTTGAGTGAGCTGATACCGCTCGCCGCAGCCGAACGACCGAGCGCA
GCGAGTCAGTGAGCGAGGAAGCGGAAGGCGAGAGTAGGGAACTGCCAGGCATCAAACTAAGCAGAAGGCC
CCTGACGGATGGCCTTTTTGCGTTTCTACAAACTCTTTCTGTGTTGTAAAACGACGGCCAGTCTTAAGCT
CGGGCCCCCTGGGCGGTTCTGATAACGAGTAATCGTTAATCCGCAAATAACGTAAAAACCCGCTTCGGCG
GGTTTTTTTATGGGGGGAGTTTAGGGAAAGAGCATTTGTCAGAATATTTAAGGGCGCCTGTCACTTTGCT
TGATATATGAGAATTATTTAACCTTATAAATGAGAAAAAAGCAACGCACTTTAAATAAGATACGTTGCTT
TTTCGATTGATGAACACCTATAATTAAACTATTCATCTATTATTTATGATTTTTTGTATATACAATATTT
CTAGTTTGTTAAAGAGAATTAAGAAAATAAATCTCGAAAATAATAAAGGGAAAATCAGTTTTTGATATCA
AAATTATACATGTCAACGATAATACAAAATATAATACAAACTATAAGATGTTATCAGTATTTATTATGCA
TTTAGAATAAATTTTGTGTCGCCCTTATTCGACTCACTATAGAAGTTCCTATTCTCTAGAAAGTATAGGA
ACTTCACTTCATTTTATTTAAATTTGCGGCCGCTATGTCTGATAAAAGGATGTAACATAGGCAAGCTGCT
CGTGAGTGTTGAGTACGAACCTTAGATCCAAATCACCCGCACCCACGGATATACTTGCTTGAATATACAG
TAGTAAGGAGTTTGGCGCCCGTTTTTTCGAGCCCCACACGTTTCGGTGAGTATGAGCGGCGGCAGATTCG
AGCGTTTCCGGTTTCCGCGGCTGGACGAGAGCCCATGATGGGGGCTCCCACCACCAGCAATCAGGGCCCT
GATTACACACCCACCTGTAATGTCATGCTGTTCATCGTGGTTAATGCTGCTGTGTGCTGTGTGTGTGTGT
TGTTTGGCGCTCATTGTTGCGTTATGCAGCGTACACCACAATATTGGAAGCTTATTAGCCTTTCTATTTT
TTCGTTTGCAAGGCTTAACAACATTGCTGTGGAGAGGGATGGGGATATGGAGGCCGCTGGAGGGAGTCGG
AGAGGCGTTTTGGAGCGGCTTGGCCTGGCGCCCAGCTCGCGAAACGCACCTAGGACCCTTTGGCACGCCG
AAATGTGCCACTTTTCAGTCTAGTAACGCCTTACCTACGTCATTCCATGCATGCATGTTTGCGCCTTTTT
TCCCTTGCCCTTGATCGCCACACAGTACAGTGCACTGTACAGTGGAGGTTTTGGGGGGGTCTTAGATGGG
AGCTAAAAGCGGCCTAGCGGTACACTAGTGGGATTGTATGGAGTGGCATGGAGCCTAGGTGGAGCCTGAC
AGGACGCACGACCGGCTAGCCCGTGACAGACGATGGGTGGCTCCTGTTGTCCACCGCGTACAAATGTTTG
GGCCAAAGTCTTGTCAGCCTTGCTTGCGAACCTAATTCCCAATTTTGTCACTTCGCACCCCCATTGATCG
AGCCCTAACCCCTGCCCATCAGGCAATCCAATTAAGCTCGCATTGTCTGCCTTGTTTAGTTTGGCTCCTG
CCCGTTTCGGCGTCCACTTGCACAAACACAAACAAGCATTATATATAAGGCTCGTCTCTCCCTCCCAACC
ACACTCACTTTTTTGCCCGTCTTCCCTTGCTAACACAAAAGTCAAGAACACAAACAACCACCCCAACCCC
CTTACACACAAGACATATCTACAGCAATGGGTAAAAAGCCTGAACTCACCGCGACGTCTGTCGAGAAGTT
TCTGATCGAAAAGTTCGACAGCGTCTCCGACCTGATGCAGCTCTCGGAGGGCGAAGAATCTCGTGCTTTC
AGCTTCGATGTAGGAGGGCGTGGATATGTCCTGCGGGTAAATAGCTGCGCCGATGGTTTCTACAAAGATC
GTTATGTTTATCGGCACTTTGCATCGGCCGCGCTCCCGATTCCGGAAGTGCTTGACATTGGGGAATTCAG
CGAGAGCCTGACCTATTGCATCTCCCGCCGTGCACAGGGTGTCACGTTGCAAGACCTGCCTGAAACCGAA
CTGCCCGCTGTTCTGCAGCCGGTCGCGGAGGCAATGGATGCCATTGCTGCGGCCGATCTTAGCCAGACGA
GCGGGTTCGGCCCATTCGGACCGCAAGGAATCGGTCAATACACTACATGGCGTGATTTCATATGCGCGAT
TGCTGATCCCCATGTGTATCACTGGCAAACTGTGATGGACGACACCGTCAGTGCGTCCGTCGCGCAGGCT
CTCGATGAGCTGATGCTTTGGGCCGAGGACTGCCCCGAAGTCCGGCACCTCGTGCACGCGGATTTCGGCT
CCAACAATGTCCTGACGGACAATGGCCGCATAACAGCGGTCATTGACTGGAGCGAGGCGATGTTCGGGGA
TTCCCAATACGAGGTCGCCAACATCTTCTTCTGGAGGCCGTGGTTGGCTTGTATGGAGCAGCAGACGCGC
TACTTCGAGCGGAGGCATCCGGAGCTTGCAGGATCGCCGCGGCTCCGGGCGTATATGCTCCGCATTGGTC
TTGACCAACTCTATCAGAGCTTGGTTGACGGCAATTTCGATGATGCAGCTTGGGCGCAGGGTCGATGCGA
CGCAATCGTCCGATCCGGAGCCGGGACTGTCGGGCGTACACAAATCGCCCGCAGAAGCGCGGCCGTCTGG
ACCGATGGCTGTGTAGAAGTACTCGCCGATAGTGGAAACCGACGCCCCAGCACTCGTCCGAGGGCAAAGG
AATAATCATGTAATTAGTTATGTCACGCTTACATTCACGCCCTCCCCCCACATCCGCTCTAACCGAAAAG
GAAGGAGTTAGACAACCTGAAGTCTAGGTCCCTATTTATTTTTTTATAGTTATGTTAGTATTAAGAACGT
TATTTATATTTCAAATTTTTCTTTTTTTTCTGTACAGACGCGTGTACGCATGTAACATTATACTGAAAAC
CTTGCTTGAGAAGGTTTTGGGACGCTCGAGCAGGCTTGGAGGCGACGTGGCAGTGGCTCGCGGGAGGATC
GGCGGGAAACTCCGGGATATCCGTCGAGAGTTTACACGTGAATGGGCAGCGCAATCCGTTGACGACGATA
CGACTGGCAAAGTAGCGACGATACCTGCCAGACAGGTGACATGTGCAGGCCGCACTAACAAGGAAACGGG
CGCTGGGGGGGGCGGGCTTCTAGACTTTGCCCTTGAACAGGAATCTAGTGGGGGCTTGTCTTTCCGCCAA
TGGGGGAGCGCCTGTTGAGCGACCGTGCATGCTGGAACGCCAAGTGTATGTACAGCTGGTGGTCTCGCAG
CGGTATGTGACGGGACTTACATCTCTCGTTTTTTCATGACCACGTTTTCACAGGCTCGGAGGTACGTTAA
AGTTTTGAAGGCTGCATCTGAACCGAGGTATGGGGGAGTTTGAACAGCAACAGTGTTGGGGCTGAGGGGG
CCAAGATCGGGGCAAGCAGAGGTCTTAGATCAATTGTGGGGATCCCAAAGGGCTCGTTATCACCTTTTTC
CACCCAATTCGGGTCCCAATTGATCCACTACTGGCTTGCCCAAGTTACCCCAGAAATGCCGCCCCGGATT
TCTCCAAAAACCTAATAAGCTTCATGGAACTTGGTGGAAGTGACTTTCTACAGAGTGGAGAGAACCGTGG
ACACGTGGCAATGGCGCTGACCGTGTCCCCGAGCCGAATCGACGTGAGGGGAGAACGGAGTATCTGCGGT
CATGTGACCTTCCAGAGCGGCGTCGCCAGTGTGCACGCGGTGACCCCCAGTTTGGGTCTCTGTCACACGC
ATACTACCTCGGCTCTCCACATGCTGAACTTTATCTTTCGTGGGGATCATACCGAAAGTTGCAACTACCA
GGTGTATATAAAGCCTGGTAGACTCCCCCCACTTTGGACCTCATCCAACCAAGACACACAAAAATGGACC
GACTTAACAACCTCGCCACCCAGCTCGAGCAGAACCCCGCCAA
